Addgene plasmid #26442: p172 Dync1i2.E (Ex 1b)
Depositing lab: Elizabeth Fisher. Depositing organization: University College London. Publication: Mouse cytoplasmic dynein intermediate chains: identification of new isoforms, alternative splicing and tissue distribution of transcripts. Kuta A, Deng W, Morsi El-Kadi A, Banks GT, Hafezparast M, Pfister KK, Fisher EM. PLoS One. 2010 . 5(7):e11682. 10.1371/journal.pone.0011682 PubMed 20657784.
Backbone
  Vector backbone: pCR4-TOPO
  Backbone manufacturer: Invitrogen
  Backbone size w/o insert (bp): 3956
  Vector type: subcloning and sequencing
Growth in bacteria
  Bacterial resistance: Kanamycin, 50 μg/mL
  Growth temperature: 37°C
  Growth strain: DH5alpha
  Growth instructions: TOP10 [Invitrogen], standard LB with 50 ug/ml of kanamicin
  Copy number: High Copy
Gene/Insert
  Gene/Insert name: cytoplasmic dynein 1 intermediate chain 2 isoform E (exon 1b) (alt name: Dync1i2, IC74, DIC)
  Species: M. musculus (mouse)
  Insert size (bp): 2516
  Mutation: N/A
  GenBank ID: NM_010064
  Entrez Gene: Dync1i2 (a.k.a. 3110079H08Rik, AW554389, Dnci, Dncic2)
  Cloning method: TOPO Cloning
  Sequencing primers: 5′ M13, T7; 3′ M13, T7
Terms and licenses: Academic/Nonprofit Terms; Industry Terms: Not Available to Industry
How to cite: p172 Dync1i2.E (Ex 1b) was a gift from Elizabeth Fisher (Addgene plasmid # 26442 ; http://n2t.net/addgene:26442 ; RRID:Addgene_26442)
