[The description below was written by a language model from this plasmid's Addgene catalogue record.]
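Description:
p172 Dync1i2.E (Ex 1b) is a bacterial subcloning and sequencing plasmid built on the commercial pCR4-TOPO backbone (about 3.96 kb without insert). It carries a roughly 2.5 kb mouse cDNA for cytoplasmic dynein 1 intermediate chain 2 (Dync1i2, also known as IC74 or DIC). The insert represents the splice isoform designated E, in the version that uses the alternative first exon 1b, and it is recorded as carrying no mutation. It was introduced by TOPO cloning, the topoisomerase-mediated ligation of a PCR product directly into the linearised vector. The plasmid is maintained at high copy in standard E. coli cloning strains under kanamycin selection. No feature table is provided, so the origin of replication and any additional markers on the backbone are not itemised in the record.

This is a cloning vector rather than an expression construct. The record lists no eukaryotic promoter, epitope tag or reporter, and the orientation of the insert is not stated. M13 and T7 primer sites flanking the cloning site are listed for sequencing into the insert from either side. The construct comes from a study that catalogued mouse cytoplasmic dynein intermediate chain transcripts, identifying new isoforms, alternative splicing patterns and their tissue distribution. It therefore serves mainly as a sequence-verified reference clone for this particular Dync1i2 splice variant. Likely uses include acting as a template for subcloning the isoform into expression vectors, or as a positive control or standard in isoform-specific PCR assays, although the record does not specify downstream applications.
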