>Addgene plasmid #26442 | p172 Dync1i2.E (Ex 1b) | depositor partial sequence | sequence record 12483 | Author sequence
CAGTTGGAGAGGGACGTTCCCGGGAAGTTACCGGCCAGAGAAAGCGATCTCCACTCCGCCACCTGACAGG
TCACAACCATGTCGGACAAAAGTGATTTAAAAGCTGAGTTGGAACGTAAGAAGCAACGGTTGGCCCAAAT
CAGAGAAGAAAAGAAGAGGAAAGAAGAGGAAAGAAAAAAAAAGGAAACTGATCAGAAGAAGGAAGCTGCT
GTTTCTGTACAAGAAGAGTCTGATCTTGAAAAAAAAAGAAGAGAAGCTGAGGCATTGCTTCAAAGCATGG
GACTAACTACGGACTCCCCTATTGAGGATTCTAGCTTCAATCAAGTTGACATAAAACTAGTTTTTTCTGA
GTACTGGGTCCCTCCTCCTATGTCTCCATCCTCCAAGTCGGTGAGCACGCCAAGTGAAGCTGGAAGCCAG
GATTCTGGAGATGGCGCCGTGGGATCTAGGACGCTGCATTGGGATACAGATCCATCAGTTCTTCAGCTTC
ACTCAGATTCCGATTTGGGACGAGGACCTATTAAACTTGGAATGGCCAAAATTACTCAAGTTGACTTTCC
CCCTCGAGAAATCGTCACATACACAAAGGAAACTCAGACCCCGGTTACAGCTCAACCCAAAGAAGATGAG
GAGGAGGAAGATGATGTAGCAACTCCTAAACCTCCTGTTGAACCTGAAGAAGAGAAAACTTTGAAAAAAG
ACGAAGAGAATGATAGCAAAGCTCCACCTCATGAACTAACTGAAGAAGAAAAGCAACAGATTTTACACTC
AGAAGAATTTTTAAGTTTCTTTGACCATTCTACGAGAATTGTAGAAAGAGCCCTTTCTGAGCAGATTAAC
ATCTTCTTTGACTACAGTGGGAGAGACTTGGAAGACAAAGAAGGGGAGATTCAAGCAGGTGCTAAGCTGT
CATTAAATCGACAGTTCTTTGATGAGCGTTGGTCAAAGCATCGAGTTGTTAGTTGTTTGGATTGGTCATC
CCAGTATCCAGAATTACTTGTGGCTTCCTATAATAACAATGAAGAGGCTCCTCATGAGCCTGATGGTGTG
GCCCTCGTGTGGAATATGAAGTACAAAAAAACTACCCCAGAGTATGTGTTCCACTGCCAGTCAGCTGTAA
TGTCTGCTACATTTGCAAAATTTCATCCGAATCTTGTTGTTGGAGGTACATATTCAGGCCAGATTGTGCT
TTGGGATAACCGCAGCAATAAAAGAACTCCTGTCCAGAGAACGCCGCTGTCAGCTGCTGCACACACACAC
CCTGTCTACTGTGTAAATGTTGTTGGAACACAAAATGCTCACAATCTGATTAGCATCTCTACTGATGGAA
AAATTTGTTCCTGGAGTTTGGACATGCTTTCCCATCCACAGGATAGCATGGAGTTGGTTCATAAACAGTC
AAAGGCAGTAGCTGTAACATCTATGTCTTTCCCTGTTGGAGACGTCAACAACTTTGTTGTGGGCAGTGAA
GAAGGTTCTGTGTATACAGCATGCCGCCATGGCAGCAAAGCTGGAATCAGTGAGATGTTTGAGGGACACC
AGGGACCCATCACTGGAATCCACTGTCACGCGGCTGTTGGAGCAGTAGACTTCTCACATCTGTTTGTCAC
TTCGTCTTTTGACTGGACAGTTAAACTTTGGACAACTAAGAATAACAAGCCTTTGTACTCATTTGAAGAT
AATTCAGACTATGTCTATGATGTTATGTGGTCACCCACCCACCCAGCCCTGTTTGCCTGTGTGGACGGCA
TGGGGAGACTGGATCTATGGAATCTCAACAATGACACAGAGGTACCAACTGCCAGCATTTCTGTGGAGGG
CAACCCTGCTCTTAACCGTGTGAGATGGACCCACTCAGGAAGAGAAATTGCCGTGGGTGATTCTGAAGGA
CAGATTGTCATCTATGATGTGGGAGAGCAGATCGCTGTTCCCCGAAATGATGAATGGGCAAGATTTGGCC
GAACACTCGCAGAAATTAACGCAAACCGAGCTGACGCAGAGGAGGAGGCAGCTACCCGAATCCCTGCCTA
GCCTGAAAAGCGGCTGTAGCCTTAGCAAATTTGGCAAAAATGATTAAGTAGATCTCAAACTATTTGCATG
CTTCTGATTAAATGAGTGTTAAAAGAAAATGCCATGGATAATCTGGGTTTAATACAGGAAGCAAAGCTTA
CAATGCCTTTTTATATTATATTCACTTTGTTTTGGATTGGTGTCATTTTTAATACAGCTGACAACTTTAC
AGAATGCAGCCTTTTCTGAATTCTAACACTTGGGTGTATATTGTTAATTATTCTTTTGGATTCTTTTGAA
CTTGTAATACTATATATAATTATTTCTAAAGCACAGATTAAGTAAGTTCTGCATATTTCTAAGTAGCCAC
AATTCCTTATTCCGCACTAAGTACATACCTCCGTGTCAGTGGTGTTCTTCCTGTCCAAGTGTATAGGAAT
ATTGTTCCCTCCCCGCATGCCGTCGCCTACCTGTTGTAAGTTTCATGTTGATGCCATTTCCCTTCT
