>Addgene plasmid #26442 | p172 Dync1i2.E (Ex 1b) | addgene partial sequence | sequence record 32879 | 26442 with mDync1i2-R 5'-cttggacaggaagaacacca
TTAGTGCGGAATAAGGAATTGTGGCTACTTAGAAATATGCAGAACTTACTTAATCTGTGCTTTAGAAATA
ATTATATATAGTATTACAAGTTCAAAAGAATCCAAAAGAATAATTAACAATATACACCCAAGTGTTAGAA
TTCAGAAAAGGCTGCATTCTGTAAAGTTGTCAGCTGTATTAAAAATGACACCAATCCAAAACAAAGTGAA
TATAATATAAAAAGGCATTGTAAGCTTTGCTTCCTGTATTAAACCCAGATTATCCATGGCATTTTCTTTT
AACACTCATTTAATCAGAAGCATGCAAATAGTTTGAGATCTACTTAATCATTTTTGCCAAATTTGCTAAG
GCTACAGCCGCTTTTCAGGCTAGGCAGGGATTCGGGTAGCTGCCTCCTCCTCTGCGTCAGCTCGGTTTGC
GTTAATTTCTGCGAGTGTTCGGCCAAATCTTGCCCATTCATCATTTCGGGGAACAGCGATCTGCTCTCCC
ACATCATAGATGACAATCTGTCCTTCAGAATCACCCACGGCAATTTCTCTTCCTGAGTGGGTCCATCTCA
CACGGTTAAGAGCAGGGTTGCCCTCCACAGAAATGCTGGCAGTTGGTACCTCTGTGTCATTGTTGAGATT
CCATAGATCCAGTCTCCCCATGCCGTCCACACAGGCAAACAGGGCTGGGTGGGTGGGTGACCACATAACA
TCATAGACATAGTCT
